Addgene plasmid #236016: pTR01F/hFGFR3b-V5
Purpose: for PiggyBac mediated integration and stable expression of hFGFR3b protein
Depositing lab: Pavel Krejčí. Depositing organization: Masaryk University. Publication: Specific inhibition of fibroblast growth factor receptor 1 signaling by a DNA aptamer. Zlinska V, Feketova Z, Czyrek A, Chudzian J, Zivkovic ML, Ursachi VC, Dudeja P, Fafilek B, Rynes J, Rico-Llanos G, Koudelka A, Roy T, Biadun M, Raskova V, Svozilova K, Stroblova M, Krzyscik M, Hristova K, Krowarsch D, Foldynova-Trantirkova S, Zakrzewska M, Trantirek L, Krejci P. Mol Ther Nucleic Acids. 2024 Nov 28;36(1):102405. doi: 10.1016/j.omtn.2024.102405. eCollection 2025 Mar 11. PubMed 39759879.
Backbone
  Vector backbone: TR01F
  Vector type: Mammalian Expression
  Selectable markers: Puromycin
Growth in bacteria
  Bacterial resistance: Ampicillin, 100 μg/mL
  Growth temperature: 37°C
  Growth strain: DH5alpha
  Copy number: High Copy
Gene/Insert
  Gene/Insert name: human FGFR3b
  Species: H. sapiens (human)
  Entrez Gene: FGFR3 (a.k.a. ACH, CD333, CEK2, HSFGFR3EX, JTK4)
  Promoter: truncated CMV promoter
  Tag / fusion protein: V5/His (C terminal on insert)
  Cloning method: Restriction Enzyme; 5′ cloning site Unknown (unknown if destroyed)
Resource information
  A portion of this plasmid was derived from a plasmid made by: The TR01F plasmid was obtained as a gift from Valeri Mossine (PMID: 24376882).
Terms and licenses: Academic/Nonprofit Terms; Industry Terms: Not Available to Industry
How to cite: pTR01F/hFGFR3b-V5 was a gift from Pavel Krejčí (Addgene plasmid # 236016 ; http://n2t.net/addgene:236016 ; RRID:Addgene_236016)
