[The description below was written by a language model from this plasmid's Addgene catalogue record and pLannotate feature annotations shown in this document.]
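Description:
pTR01F/hFGFR3b-V5 is a mammalian expression plasmid of about 10.4 kb, built on the TR01F backbone and intended for PiggyBac transposon-mediated genomic integration and stable expression of the human fibroblast growth factor receptor FGFR3, b isoform. It is propagated in E. coli as a high-copy plasmid through a ColE1/pUC-type origin with ampicillin selection (β-lactamase under its own promoter). It also carries an f1 phage origin and remnants of a lacZα/lac promoter cloning region. The automated feature table does not annotate the PiggyBac terminal repeats, so their positions cannot be given from the record. Short fragments matching a phage lambda gene flank the mammalian cassettes and appear to be backbone filler sequence.

The payload is the FGFR3 coding sequence driven by what the catalogue calls a truncated CMV promoter. The annotation shows a CMV immediate-early promoter preceded by only a small enhancer fragment and a transcriptional pause site, with a T7 promoter just upstream of the open reading frame. The receptor carries a C-terminal V5/His tag according to the catalogue entry (only the V5 epitope is annotated), which allows detection or purification with tag-directed reagents. An SV40 polyadenylation signal is annotated downstream, though on the opposite strand.

A second cassette uses the EF-1α core promoter with an HTLV-1 LTR segment to drive copGFP followed by puromycin N-acetyltransferase, ending in a WPRE fragment and an SV40 poly(A) signal. This gives fluorescent and puromycin-based identification of stably integrated cells. Co-delivery with a PiggyBac transposase source would be expected for integration. The resulting cell lines suit studies of FGFR3 signalling, such as testing the receptor specificity of FGFR inhibitors.
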