Features (pLannotate 1.2.2; 27 found; start..end, strand, type, name):
      1..105     -  promoter       AmpR promoter: bla
    158..586     -  rep_origin     f1 ori (sequence partly withheld): f1 bacteriophage origin of replication; arrow indicates direction of (+) strand synthesis
    591..746     -  CDS            lacZα (fragment): LacZα fragment of β-galactosidase; lacZ fragment
    748..867     +  CDS            B (fragment): PORTL_LAMBD - Experimental evidence at protein level: Swiss-Prot protein existence level 1. Forms the portal vertex of the capsid (PubMed:6228056, PubMed:6232391). This portal plays critical roles in head assembly, genome packaging, neck/tail attachment, and genome ejection (Probable). The portal protein multimerizes as a single ring-shaped homododecamer arranged around a central channel (PubMed:6232391). Binds to the terminase subunits to form the packaging machine (PubMed:7799432). From Escherichia phage lambda (Bacteriophage lambda).
   1363..1418    +  enhancer       CMV enhancer (fragment): human cytomegalovirus immediate early enhancer
   1418..1472    +  misc_feature   pause site (fragment): RNA polymerase II transcriptional pause signal from the human α2 globin gene
   1574..1777    +  promoter       CMV promoter: human cytomegalovirus (CMV) immediate early promoter
   1773..1806    +  LTR            5' LTR (truncated) (fragment): truncated 5' long terminal repeat (LTR) from HIV-1
   1822..1840    +  promoter       T7 promoter: promoter for bacteriophage T7 RNA polymerase
   1910..4333    +  CDS            FGFR3: FGFR3_HUMAN - Also known as JTK4. Experimental evidence at protein level: Swiss-Prot protein existence level 1. Tyrosine-protein kinase that acts as cell-surface receptor for fibroblast growth factors and plays an essential role in the regulation of cell proliferation, differentiation and apoptosis. Plays an essential role in the regulation of chondrocyte differentiation, proliferation and apoptosis, and is required for normal skeleton development. Regulates both osteogenesis and postnatal bone mineralization by osteoblasts. Promotes apoptosis in chondrocytes, but can also promote cancer cell
   4409..4450    +  CDS            V5 tag: epitope tag from simian virus 5
   4528..4649    -  polyA_signal   SV40 poly(A) signal: SV40 polyadenylation signal
   4675..4806    -  CDS            LT_SV40 (fragment): Experimental evidence at protein level: Swiss-Prot protein existence level 1. Isoform 17kT antigen targets host RBL2 for degradation and promotes cell proliferation. Transactivates host cyclin A promoter through its J domain. From Simian virus 40 (SV40).
   4897..5108    +  promoter       EF-1α core promoter: core promoter for human elongation factor EF-1α
   5121..5389    +  LTR            5' LTR (truncated): truncated 5' long terminal repeat (LTR) from human T-cell leukemia virus (HTLV) type 1
   5446..6110    +  CDS            CopGFP (fragment): green fluorescent protein 2 from Pontellina plumata, also known as ppluGFP2 (Shagin et al., 2004)
   6234..6833    +  CDS            PuroR: puromycin N-acetyltransferase; pac from Streptomyces alboniger; confers resistance to puromycin
   6834..6940    +  misc_feature   WPRE (fragment): woodchuck hepatitis virus posttranscriptional regulatory element
   6949..7070    +  polyA_signal   SV40 poly(A) signal: SV40 polyadenylation signal
   7088..7180    +  ncRNA          G-CSF SLDE: Accession: RF00183 - G-CSF factor stem-loop destabilising element (SLDE)
   7877..8344    +  CDS            B (fragment): PORTL_LAMBD - Experimental evidence at protein level: Swiss-Prot protein existence level 1. Forms the portal vertex of the capsid (PubMed:6228056, PubMed:6232391). This portal plays critical roles in head assembly, genome packaging, neck/tail attachment, and genome ejection (Probable). The portal protein multimerizes as a single ring-shaped homododecamer arranged around a central channel (PubMed:6232391). Binds to the terminase subunits to form the packaging machine (PubMed:7799432). From Escherichia phage lambda (Bacteriophage lambda).
   8382..8398    -  protein_bind   lac operator: The lac repressor binds to the lac operator to inhibit transcription in E. coli. This inhibition can be relieved by adding lactose or isopropyl-β-D-thiogalactopyranoside (IPTG). lac repressor encoded by lacI
   8406..8436    -  promoter       lac promoter: promoter for the E. coli lac operon
   8451..8472    -  protein_bind   CAP binding site: CAP binding activates transcription in the presence of cAMP. E. coli catabolite activator protein
   8485..8577    -  CDS            lacI (fragment): lac repressor; lacI; The lac repressor binds to the lac operator to inhibit transcription in E. coli. This inhibition can be relieved by adding lactose or isopropyl-β-D-thiogalactopyranoside (IPTG).
   8760..9348    -  rep_origin     ori: high-copy-number ColE1/pMB1/pBR322/pUC origin of replication
   9519..10379   -  CDS            AmpR: β-lactamase; bla; confers resistance to ampicillin, carbenicillin, and related antibiotics
>Addgene plasmid #236016 | pTR01F/hFGFR3b-V5 | addgene full sequence | sequence record 469604 | Addgene NGS Result
ACTCTTCCTTTTTCAATATTATTGAAGCATTTATCAGGGTTATTGTCTCATGAGCGGATACATATTTGAA
TGTATTTAGAAAAATAAACAAATAGGGGTTCCGCGCACATTTCCCCGAAAAGTGCCACCTAAATTGTAAG
CGTTAATATTTTGTTAAAATTCGCGTTAAATTTTTGTTAAATCAGCTCATTTTTTAACCAATAGGCCGAA
ATCGGCAAAATCCCTTATAAATCAAAAGAATAGACCGAGATAGGGT
[37 nt withheld, positions 257-293]
AAAGAACGTGGACTCCAACGTCAAAGG
[49 nt withheld, positions 321-369]
T
[91 nt withheld, positions 371-461]
G
[124 nt withheld, positions 463-586]
CCCATTCGCCATTCAGGCTGCGCAACTGTTGGGAAGGGCGATCGGTGCGGGCCTCTTCGCTATTACGCCA
GCTGGCGAAAGGGGGATGTGCTGCAAGGCGATTAAGTTGGGTAACGCCAGGGTTTTCCCAGTCACGACGT
TGTAAAACGACGGCCAGTGAGCGCGCCTCGTTCATTCACGTTTTTGAACCCGTGGAGGACGGGCAGACTC
GCGGTGCAAATGTGTTTTACAGCGTGATGGAGCAGATGAAGATGCTCGACACGCTGCAGAACACGCAGCT
AGATTAACCCTAGAAAGATAATCATATTGTGACGTACGTTAAAGATAATCATGTGTAAAATTGACGCATG
TGTTTTATCGGTCTGTATATCGAGGTTTATTTATTAATTTGAATAGATATTAAGTTTTATTATATTTACA
CTTACATACTAATAATAAATTCAACAAACAATTTATTTATGTTTATTTATTTATTAAAAAAAACAAAAAC
TCAAAATTTCTTCTATAAAGTAACAAAACTTTTATGAGGGACAGCCCCCCCCCAAAGCCCCCAGGGATGT
AATTACGTCCCTCCCCCGCTAGGGGGCAGCAGCGAGCCGCCCGGGGCTCCGCTCCGGTCCGGCGCTCCCC
CCGCATCCCCGAGCCGGCAGCGTGCGGGGACAGCCCGGGCACGGGGAAGGTGGCACGGGATCGCTTTCCT
CTGAACGCTTCTCGCTGCTCTTTGAGCCTGCAGACACCTGGGGGGATACGGGGAAAAGGCCTCCACGGCC
ACTAGTATTATGCCCAGTACATGACCTTATGGGACTTTCCTACTTGGCAGTACATCTACGTAAACTAGCA
AAATAGGCTGTCCCCAGTGCAAGTGCAGGTGCCAGAACATTTCTCTGGCCTAACTGGCCGGTACCTGAGC
TCGCTAGCGGGAATTTCCGGGGACTTTCCGGGAATTTCCGGGGACTTTCCGGGAATTTCCAGATCGCTAT
TACCATGGTGATGCGGTTTTGGCAGTACATCAATGGGCGTGGATAGCGGTTTGACTCACGGGGATTTCCA
AGTCTCCACCCCATTGACGTCAATGGGAGTTTGTTTTGGCACCAAAATCAACGGGACTTTCCAAAATGTC
GTAACAACTCCGCCCCATTGACGCAAATGGGCGGTAGGCGTGTACGGTGGGAGGTCTATATAAGCAGAGC
TCTCTGGCTAACTAGAGAACCCACTGCTTACTGGCTTATCGAAATTAATACGACTCACTATAGGGAGACC
CAAGCTGGCTAGTTAAGCTTGGTACCGAGCTCGGATCCAGTACCCTTCACCCACGACCCCACCATGGGCG
CCCCTGCCTGCGCCCTCGCGCTCTGCGTGGCCGTGGCCATCGTGGCCGGCGCCTCCTCGGAGTCCTTGGG
GACGGAGCAGCGCGTCGTGGGGCGAGCGGCAGAAGTCCCGGGCCCAGAGCCCGGCCAGCAGGAGCAGTTG
GTCTTCGGCAGCGGGGATGCTGTGGAGCTGAGCTGTCCCCCGCCCGGGGGTGGTCCCATGGGGCCCACTG
TCTGGGTCAAGGATGGCACAGGGCTGGTGCCCTCGGAGCGTGTCCTGGTGGGGCCCCAGCGGCTGCAGGT
GCTGAATGCCTCCCACGAGGACTCCGGGGCCTACAGCTGCCGGCAGCGGCTCACGCAGCGCGTACTGTGC
CACTTCAGTGTGCGGGTGACAGACGCTCCATCCTCGGGAGATGACGAAGACGGGGAGGACGAGGCTGAGG
ACACAGGTGTGGACACAGGGGCCCCTTACTGGACACGGCCCGAGCGGATGGACAAGAAGCTGCTGGCCGT
GCCGGCCGCCAACACCGTCCGCTTCCGCTGCCCAGCCGCTGGCAACCCCACTCCCTCCATCTCCTGGCTG
AAGAACGGCAGGGAGTTCCGCGGCGAGCACCGCATTGGAGGCATCAAGCTGCGGCATCAGCAGTGGAGCC
TGGTCATGGAAAGCGTGGTGCCCTCGGACCGCGGCAACTACACCTGCGTCGTGGAGAACAAGTTTGGCAG
CATCCGGCAGACGTACACGCTGGACGTGCTGGAGCGCTCCCCGCACCGGCCCATCCTGCAGGCGGGGCTG
CCGGCCAACCAGACGGCGGTGCTGGGCAGCGACGTGGAGTTCCACTGCAAGGTGTACAGTGACGCACAGC
CCCACATCCAGTGGCTCAAGCACGTGGAGGTGAACGGCAGCAAGGTGGGCCCGGACGGCACACCCTACGT
TACCGTGCTCAAGTCCTGGATCAGTGAGAGTGTGGAGGCCGACGTGCGCCTCCGCCTGGCCAATGTGTCG
GAGCGGGACGGGGGCGAGTACCTCTGTCGAGCCACCAATTTCATAGGCGTGGCCGAGAAGGCCTTTTGGC
TGAGCGTTCACGGGCCCCGAGCAGCCGAGGAGGAGCTGGTGGAGGCTGACGAGGCGGGCAGTGTGTATGC
AGGCATCCTCAGCTACGGGGTGGGCTTCTTCCTGTTCATCCTGGTGGTGGCGGCTGTGACGCTCTGCCGC
CTGCGCAGCCCCCCCAAGAAAGGCCTGGGCTCCCCCACCGTGCACAAGATCTCCCGCTTCCCGCTCAAGC
GACAGGTGTCCCTGGAGTCCAACGCGTCCATGAGCTCCAACACACCACTGGTGCGCATCGCAAGGCTGTC
CTCAGGGGAGGGCCCCACGCTGGCCAATGTCTCCGAGCTCGAGCTGCCTGCCGACCCCAAATGGGAGCTG
TCTCGGGCCCGGCTGACCCTGGGCAAGCCCCTTGGGGAGGGCTGCTTCGGCCAGGTGGTCATGGCGGAGG
CCATCGGCATTGACAAGGACCGGGCCGCCAAGCCTGTCACCGTAGCCGTGAAGATGCTGAAAGACGATGC
CACTGACAAGGACCTGTCGGACCTGGTGTCTGAGATGGAGATGATGAAGATGATCGGGAAACACAAAAAC
ATCATCAACCTGCTGGGCGCCTGCACGCAGGGCGGGCCCCTGTACGTGCTGGTTGAGTACGCGGCCAAGG
GTAACCTGCGGGAGTTTCTGCGGGCGCGGCGGCCCCCGGGCCTGGACTACTCCTTCGACACCTGCAAGCC
GCCCGAGGAGCAGCTCACCTTCAAGGACCTGGTGTCCTGTGCCTACCAGGTGGCCCGGGGCATGGAGTAC
TTGGCCTCCCAGAAGTGCATCCACAGGGACCTGGCTGCCCGCAATGTGCTGGTGACCGAGGACAACGTGA
TGAAGATCGCAGACTTCGGGCTGGCCCGGGACGTGCACAACCTCGACTACTACAAGAAGACAACCAACGG
CCGGCTGCCCGTGAAGTGGATGGCGCCTGAGGCCTTGTTTGACCGAGTCTACACTCACCAGAGTGACGTC
TGGTCCTTTGGGGTCCTGCTCTGGGAGATCTTCACGCTGGGGGGCTCCCCGTACCCCGGCATCCCTGTGG
AGGAGCTCTTCAAGCTGCTGAAGGAGGGCCACCGCATGGACAAGCCCGCCAACTGCACACACGACCTGTA
CATGATCATGCGGGAGTGCTGGCATGCCGCGCCCTCCCAGAGGCCCACCTTCAAGCAGCTGGTGGAGGAC
CTGGACCGTGTCCTTACCGTGACGTCCACCGACGAGTACCTGGACCTGTCGGCGCCTTTCGAGCAGTACT
CCCCGGGTGGCCAGGACACCCCCAGCTCCAGCTCCTCAGGGGACGACTCCGTGTTTGCCCACGACCTGCT
GCCCCCGGCCCCACCCAGCAGTGGGGGCTCGCGGACGGCCAAGGGTCAAGACAATTCTGCAGATATCCAG
CACAGTGGCGGCCGCTCGAGTCTAGAGGGCCCGCGGTTCGAAGGTAAGCCTATCCCTAACCCTCTCCTCG
GTCTCGATTCTACGCGTACCGGTCATCATCACCATCACCATTGAGTTTAAACCCTAGAGTCGGGGCGGCC
GGCCGCTTCGAGCAGACATGATAAGATACATTGATGAGTTTGGACAAACCACAACTAGAATGCAGTGAAA
AAAATGCTTTATTTGTGAAATTTGTGATGCTATTGCTTTATTTGTAACCATTATAAGCTGCAATAAACAA
GTTAACAACAACAATTGCATTCATTTTATGTTTCAGGTTCAGGGGGAGGTGTGGGAGGTTTTTTAAAGCA
AGTAAAACCTCTACAAATGTGGTAAAATCGATAAGGATCCGTTTGCGTATTGGGCGCTCTTCCGCTGATC
TGCGCAGCACCATGGCCTGAAATAACCTCTGAAAGAGGAACTTGGTTAGCTACCTTCTAAATCGGATCCG
CGGCCGCGAAGGATCTGCGATCGCTCCGGTGCCCGTCAGTGGGCAGAGCGCACATCGCCCACAGTCCCCG
AGAAGTTGGGGGGAGGGGTCGGCAATTGAACGGGTGCCTAGAGAAGGTGGCGCGGGGTAAACTGGGAAAG
TGATGTCGTGTACTGGCTCCGCCTTTTTCCCGAGGGTGGGGGAGAACCGTATATAAGTGCAGTAGTCGCC
GTGAACGTTCTTTTTCGCAACGGGTTTGCCGCCAGAACACAGCTGAAGCTTCGAGGGGCTCGCATCTCTC
CTTCACGCGCCCGCCGCCCTACCTGAGGCCGCCATCCACGCCGGTTGAGTCGCGTTCTGCCGCCTCCCGC
CTGTGGTGCCTCCTGAACTGCGTCCGCCGTCTAGGTAAGTTTAAAGCTCAGGTCGAGACCGGGCCTTTGT
CCGGCGCTCCCTTGGAGCCTACCTAGACTCAGCCGGCTCTCCACGCTTTGCCTGACCCTGCTTGCTCAAC
TCTACGTCTTTGTTTCGTTTTCTGTTCTGCGCCGTTACAGATCCAAGCTGTGACCGGCGCCTACGCTAGA
CGCCACCATGGAGAGCGACGAGAGCGGCCTGCCCGCCATGGAGATCGAGTGCCGCATCACCGGCACCCTG
AACGGCGTGGAGTTCGAGCTGGTGGGCGGCGGAGAGGGCACCCCCAAGCAGGGCCGCATGACCAACAAGA
TGAAGAGCACCAAAGGCGCCCTGACCTTCAGCCCCTACCTGCTGAGCCACGTGATGGGCTACGGCTTCTA
CCACTTCGGCACCTACCCCAGCGGCTACGAGAACCCCTTCCTGCACGCCATCAACAACGGCGGCTACACC
AACACCCGCATCGAGAAGTACGAGGACGGCGGCGTGCTGCACGTGAGCTTCAGCTACCGCTACGAGGCCG
GCCGCGTGATCGGCGACTTCAAGGTGGTGGGCACCGGCTTCCCCGAGGACAGCGTGATCTTCACCGACAA
GATCATCCGCAGCAACGCCACCGTGGAGCACCTGCACCCCATGGGCGATAACGTGCTGGTGGGCAGCTTC
GCCCGCACCTTCAGCCTGCGCGACGGCGGCTACTACAGCTTCGTGGTGGACAGCCACATGCACTTCAAGA
GCGCCATCCACCCCAGCATCCTGCAGAACGGGGGCCCCATGTTCGCCTTCCGCCGCGTGGAGGAGCTGCA
CAGCAACACCGAGCTGGGCATCGTGGAGTACCAGCACGCCTTCAAGACCCCCATCGCCTTCGCCAGATCC
CGCGCTCAGTCGTCCAATTCTGCCGTGGACGGCACCGCCGGACCCGGCTCCACCGGATCTCGCGAGGGCA
GAGGAAGTCTTCTAACATGCGGTGACGTGGAGGAGAATCCCGGCCCTATGACCGAGTACAAGCCCACGGT
GCGCCTCGCCACCCGCGACGACGTCCCCAGGGCCGTACGCACCCTCGCCGCCGCGTTCGCCGACTACCCC
GCCACGCGCCACACCGTCGATCCGGACCGCCACATCGAGCGGGTCACCGAGCTGCAAGAACTCTTCCTCA
CGCGCGTCGGGCTCGACATCGGCAAGGTGTGGGTCGCGGACGACGGCGCCGCGGTGGCGGTCTGGACCAC
GCCGGAGAGCGTCGAAGCGGGGGCGGTGTTCGCCGAGATCGGCCCGCGCATGGCCGAGTTGAGCGGTTCC
CGGCTGGCCGCGCAGCAACAGATGGAAGGCCTCCTGGCGCCGCACCGGCCCAAGGAGCCCGCGTGGTTCC
TGGCCACCGTCGGCGTCTCGCCCGACCACCAGGGCAAGGGTCTGGGCAGCGCCGTCGTGCTCCCCGGAGT
GGAGGCGGCCGAGCGCGCCGGGGTGCCCGCCTTCCTGGAGACCTCCGCGCCCCGCAACCTCCCCTTCTAC
GAGCGGCTCGGCTTCACCGTCACCGCCGACGTCGAGGTGCCCGAAGGACCGCGCACCTGGTGCATGACCC
GCAAGCCCGGTGCCTGAAATCAACCTCTGGATTACAAAATTTGTGAAAGATTGACTGGTATTCTTAACTA
TGTTGCTCCTTTTACGCTATGTGGATACGCTGCTTTAATGCCTTTGTATCATGCGTTAACTAAACTTGTT
TATTGCAGCTTATAATGGTTACAAATAAAGCAATAGCATCACAAATTTCACAAATAAAGCATTTTTTTCA
CTGCATTCTAGTTGTGGTTTGTCCAAACTCATCAATGTATCTTATCATGTCTGGAATTGACTCAAATGAT
GTCAATTAGTCTATCAGAAGCTCATCTGGTCTCCCTTCCGGGGGACAAGACATCCCTGTTTAATATTTAA
ACAGCAGTGTTCCCAAACTGGGTTCTTATATCCCTTGCTCTGGTCAACCAGGTTGCAGGGTTTCCTGTCC
TCACAGGAACGAAGTCCCTAAAGAAACAGTGGCAGCCAGGTTTAGCCCCGGAATTGACTGGATTCCTTTT
TTAGGGCCCATTGGTATGGCTTTTTCCCCGTATCCCCCCAGGTGTCTGCAGGCTCAAAGAGCAGCGAGAA
GCGTTCAGAGGAAAGCGATCCCGTGCCACCTTCCCCGTGCCCGGGCTGTCCCCGCACGCTGCCGGCTCGG
GGATGCGGGGGGAGCGCCGGACCGGAGCGGAGCCCCGGGCGGCTCGCTGCTGCCCCCTAGCGGGGGAGGG
ACGTAATTACATCCCTGGGGGCTTTGGGGGGGGGCTGTCCCTGATATCTATAACAAGAAAATATATATAT
AATAAGTTATCACGTAAGTAGAACATGAAATAACAATATAATTATCGTATGAGTTAAATCTTAAAAGTCA
CGTAAAAGATAATCATGCGTCATTTTGACTCACGCGGTCGTTATAGTTCAAAATCAGTGACACTTACCGC
ATTGACAAGCACGCCTCACGGGAGCTCCAAGCGGCGACTGAGATGTCCTAAATGCACAGCGACGGATTCG
CGCTATTTAGAAAGAGAGAGCAATATTTCAAGAATGCATGCGTCAATTTTACGCAGACTATCTTTCTAGG
GTTAATCTAGCTGCATCAGGATCATATCGTCGGGTCTTTTTTCCGGCTCAGTCATCGCCCAAGCTGGCGC
TATCTGGGCATCGGGGAGGAAGAAGCCCGTGCCTTTTCCCGCGAGGTTGAAGCGGCATGGAAAGAGTTTG
CCGAGGATGACTGCTGCTGCATTGACGTTGAGCGAAAACGCACGTTTACCATGATGATTCGGGAAGGTGT
GGCCATGCACGCCTTTAACGGTGAACTGTTCGTTCAGGCCACCTGGGATACCAGTTCGTCGCGGCTTTTC
CGGACACAGTTCCGGATGGTCAGCCCGAAGCGCATCAGCAACCCGAACAATACCGGCGACAGCCGGAACT
GCCGTGCCGGTGTGCAGATTAATGACAGCGGTGCGGCGCTGGGATATTACGTCAGCGAGGACGGGTATCC
TGGCTGGATGCCGCAGAAATGGACATGGATACCCCGTGAGTTACCCGGCGGGCGCGCTTGGCGTAATCAT
GGTCATAGCTGTTTCCTGTGTGAAATTGTTATCCGCTCACAATTCCACACAACATACGAGCCGGAAGCAT
AAAGTGTAAAGCCTGGGGTGCCTAATGAGTGAGCTAACTCACATTAATTGCGTTGCGCTCACTGCCCGCT
TTCCAGTCGGGAAACCTGTCGTGCCAGCTGCATTAATGAATCGGCCAACGCGCGGGGAGAGGCGGTTTGC
GTATTGGGCGCTCTTCCGCTTCCTCGCTCACTGACTCGCTGCGCTCGGTCGTTCGGCTGCGGCGAGCGGT
ATCAGCTCACTCAAAGGCGGTAATACGGTTATCCACAGAATCAGGGGATAACGCAGGAAAGAACATGTGA
GCAAAAGGCCAGCAAAAGGCCAGGAACCGTAAAAAGGCCGCGTTGCTGGCGTTTTTCCATAGGCTCCGCC
CCCCTGACGAGCATCACAAAAATCGACGCTCAAGTCAGAGGTGGCGAAACCCGACAGGACTATAAAGATA
CCAGGCGTTTCCCCCTGGAAGCTCCCTCGTGCGCTCTCCTGTTCCGACCCTGCCGCTTACCGGATACCTG
TCCGCCTTTCTCCCTTCGGGAAGCGTGGCGCTTTCTCATAGCTCACGCTGTAGGTATCTCAGTTCGGTGT
AGGTCGTTCGCTCCAAGCTGGGCTGTGTGCACGAACCCCCCGTTCAGCCCGACCGCTGCGCCTTATCCGG
TAACTATCGTCTTGAGTCCAACCCGGTAAGACACGACTTATCGCCACTGGCAGCAGCCACTGGTAACAGG
ATTAGCAGAGCGAGGTATGTAGGCGGTGCTACAGAGTTCTTGAAGTGGTGGCCTAACTACGGCTACACTA
GAAGAACAGTATTTGGTATCTGCGCTCTGCTGAAGCCAGTTACCTTCGGAAAAAGAGTTGGTAGCTCTTG
ATCCGGCAAACAAACCACCGCTGGTAGCGGTGGTTTTTTTGTTTGCAAGCAGCAGATTACGCGCAGAAAA
AAAGGATCTCAAGAAGATCCTTTGATCTTTTCTACGGGGTCTGACGCTCAGTGGAACGAAAACTCACGTT
AAGGGATTTTGGTCATGAGATTATCAAAAAGGATCTTCACCTAGATCCTTTTAAATTAAAAATGAAGTTT
TAAATCAATCTAAAGTATATATGAGTAAACTTGGTCTGACAGTTACCAATGCTTAATCAGTGAGGCACCT
ATCTCAGCGATCTGTCTATTTCGTTCATCCATAGTTGCCTGACTCCCCGTCGTGTAGATAACTACGATAC
GGGAGGGCTTACCATCTGGCCCCAGTGCTGCAATGATACCGCGAGACCCACGCTCACCGGCTCCAGATTT
ATCAGCAATAAACCAGCCAGCCGGAAGGGCCGAGCGCAGAAGTGGTCCTGCAACTTTATCCGCCTCCATC
CAGTCTATTAATTGTTGCCGGGAAGCTAGAGTAAGTAGTTCGCCAGTTAATAGTTTGCGCAACGTTGTTG
CCATTGCTACAGGCATCGTGGTGTCACGCTCGTCGTTTGGTATGGCTTCATTCAGCTCCGGTTCCCAACG
ATCAAGGCGAGTTACATGATCCCCCATGTTGTGCAAAAAAGCGGTTAGCTCCTTCGGTCCTCCGATCGTT
GTCAGAAGTAAGTTGGCCGCAGTGTTATCACTCATGGTTATGGCAGCACTGCATAATTCTCTTACTGTCA
TGCCATCCGTAAGATGCTTTTCTGTGACTGGTGAGTACTCAACCAAGTCATTCTGAGAATAGTGTATGCG
GCGACCGAGTTGCTCTTGCCCGGCGTCAATACGGGATAATACCGCGCCACATAGCAGAACTTTAAAAGTG
CTCATCATTGGAAAACGTTCTTCGGGGCGAAAACTCTCAAGGATCTTACCGCTGTTGAGATCCAGTTCGA
TGTAACCCACTCGTGCACCCAACTGATCTTCAGCATCTTTTACTTTCACCAGCGTTTCTGGGTGAGCAAA
AACAGGAAGGCAAAATGCCGCAAAAAAGGGAATAAGGGCGACACGGAAATGTTGAATACTCAT
